>Addgene plasmid #122326 | px335-sgRNA-EF(Cas9n)-Jade1-R | depositor full sequence | sequence record 233491 | px335-sgRNA-EF(Cas9n)-Jade1-R sequence 8447 bps
GAGGGCCTATTTCCCATGATTCCTTCATATTTGCATATACGATACAAGGCTGTTAGAGAGATAATTGGAA
TTAATTTGACTGTAAACACAAAGATATTAGTACAAAATACGTGACGTAGAAAGTAATAATTTCTTGGGTA
GTTTGCAGTTTTAAAATTATGTTTTAAAATGGACTATCATATGCTTACCGTAACTTGAAAGTATTTCGAT
TTCTTGGCTTTATATATCTTGTGGAAAGGACGAAACACCGGATATCTGTCCTCCTGCTGAGTTTAAGAGC
TATGCTGGAAACAGCATAGCAAGTTTAAATAAGGCTAGTCCGTTATCAACTTGAAAAAGTGGCACCGAGT
CGGTGCTTTTTTGTTTTAGAGCTAGAAATAGCAAGTTAAAATAAGGCTAGTCCGTTTTTAGCGCGTGCGC
CAATTCTGCAGACAAATGGCTCTAGAGGTACCCGTTACATAACTTACGGTAAATGGCCCGCCTGGCTGAC
CGCCCAACGACCCCCGCCCATTGACGTCAATAGTAACGCCAATAGGGACTTTCCATTGACGTCAATGGGT
GGAGTATTTACGGTAAACTGCCCACTTGGCAGTACATCAAGTGTATCATATGCCAAGTACGCCCCCTATT
GACGTCAATGACGGTAAATGGCCCGCCTGGCATTGTGCCCAGTACATGACCTTATGGGACTTTCCTACTT
GGCAGTACATCTACGTATTAGTCATCGCTATTACCATGGTCGAGGTGAGCCCCACGTTCTGCTTCACTCT
CCCCATCTCCCCCCCCTCCCCACCCCCAATTTTGTATTTATTTATTTTTTAATTATTTTGTGCAGCGATG
GGGGCGGGGGGGGGGGGGGGGCGCGCGCCAGGCGGGGCGGGGCGGGGCGAGGGGCGGGGCGGGGCGAGGC
GGAGAGGTGCGGCGGCAGCCAATCAGAGCGGCGCGCTCCGAAAGTTTCCTTTTATGGCGAGGCGGCGGCG
GCGGCGGCCCTATAAAAAGCGAAGCGCGCGGCGGGCGGGAGTCGCTGCGACGCTGCCTTCGCCCCGTGCC
CCGCTCCGCCGCCGCCTCGCGCCGCCCGCCCCGGCTCTGACTGACCGCGTTACTCCCACAGGTGAGCGGG
CGGGACGGCCCTTCTCCTCCGGGCTGTAATTAGCTGAGCAAGAGGTAAGGGTTTAAGGGATGGTTGGTTG
GTGGGGTATTAATGTTTAATTACCTGGAGCACCTGCCTGAAATCACTTTTTTTCAGGTTGGACCGGTGCC
ACCATGTACCCATACGATGTTCCAGATTACGCTTCGCCGAAGAAAAAGCGCAAGGTCGAAGCGTCCGACA
AGAAGTACAGCATCGGCCTGGCCATCGGCACCAACTCTGTGGGCTGGGCCGTGATCACCGACGAGTACAA
GGTGCCCAGCAAGAAATTCAAGGTGCTGGGCAACACCGACCGGCACAGCATCAAGAAGAACCTGATCGGA
GCCCTGCTGTTCGACAGCGGCGAAACAGCCGAGGCCACCCGGCTGAAGAGAACCGCCAGAAGAAGATACA
CCAGACGGAAGAACCGGATCTGCTATCTGCAAGAGATCTTCAGCAACGAGATGGCCAAGGTGGACGACAG
CTTCTTCCACAGACTGGAAGAGTCCTTCCTGGTGGAAGAGGATAAGAAGCACGAGCGGCACCCCATCTTC
GGCAACATCGTGGACGAGGTGGCCTACCACGAGAAGTACCCCACCATCTACCACCTGAGAAAGAAACTGG
TGGACAGCACCGACAAGGCCGACCTGCGGCTGATCTATCTGGCCCTGGCCCACATGATCAAGTTCCGGGG
CCACTTCCTGATCGAGGGCGACCTGAACCCCGACAACAGCGACGTGGACAAGCTGTTCATCCAGCTGGTG
CAGACCTACAACCAGCTGTTCGAGGAAAACCCCATCAACGCCAGCGGCGTGGACGCCAAGGCCATCCTGT
CTGCCAGACTGAGCAAGAGCAGACGGCTGGAAAATCTGATCGCCCAGCTGCCCGGCGAGAAGAAGAATGG
CCTGTTCGGCAACCTGATTGCCCTGAGCCTGGGCCTGACCCCCAACTTCAAGAGCAACTTCGACCTGGCC
GAGGATGCCAAACTGCAGCTGAGCAAGGACACCTACGACGACGACCTGGACAACCTGCTGGCCCAGATCG
GCGACCAGTACGCCGACCTGTTTCTGGCCGCCAAGAACCTGTCCGACGCCATCCTGCTGAGCGACATCCT
GAGAGTGAACACCGAGATCACCAAGGCCCCCCTGAGCGCCTCTATGATCAAGAGATACGACGAGCACCAC
CAGGACCTGACCCTGCTGAAAGCTCTCGTGCGGCAGCAGCTGCCTGAGAAGTACAAAGAGATTTTCTTCG
ACCAGAGCAAGAACGGCTACGCCGGCTACATTGACGGCGGAGCCAGCCAGGAAGAGTTCTACAAGTTCAT
CAAGCCCATCCTGGAAAAGATGGACGGCACCGAGGAACTGCTCGTGAAGCTGAACAGAGAGGACCTGCTG
CGGAAGCAGCGGACCTTCGACAACGGCAGCATCCCCCACCAGATCCACCTGGGAGAGCTGCACGCCATTC
TGCGGCGGCAGGAAGATTTTTACCCATTCCTGAAGGACAACCGGGAAAAGATCGAGAAGATCCTGACCTT
CCGCATCCCCTACTACGTGGGCCCTCTGGCCAGGGGAAACAGCAGATTCGCCTGGATGACCAGAAAGAGC
GAGGAAACCATCACCCCCTGGAACTTCGAGGAAGTGGTGGACAAGGGCGCTTCCGCCCAGAGCTTCATCG
AGCGGATGACCAACTTCGATAAGAACCTGCCCAACGAGAAGGTGCTGCCCAAGCACAGCCTGCTGTACGA
GTACTTCACCGTGTATAACGAGCTGACCAAAGTGAAATACGTGACCGAGGGAATGAGAAAGCCCGCCTTC
CTGAGCGGCGAGCAGAAAAAGGCCATCGTGGACCTGCTGTTCAAGACCAACCGGAAAGTGACCGTGAAGC
AGCTGAAAGAGGACTACTTCAAGAAAATCGAGTGCTTCGACTCCGTGGAAATCTCCGGCGTGGAAGATCG
GTTCAACGCCTCCCTGGGCACATACCACGATCTGCTGAAAATTATCAAGGACAAGGACTTCCTGGACAAT
GAGGAAAACGAGGACATTCTGGAAGATATCGTGCTGACCCTGACACTGTTTGAGGACAGAGAGATGATCG
AGGAACGGCTGAAAACCTATGCCCACCTGTTCGACGACAAAGTGATGAAGCAGCTGAAGCGGCGGAGATA
CACCGGCTGGGGCAGGCTGAGCCGGAAGCTGATCAACGGCATCCGGGACAAGCAGTCCGGCAAGACAATC
CTGGATTTCCTGAAGTCCGACGGCTTCGCCAACAGAAACTTCATGCAGCTGATCCACGACGACAGCCTGA
CCTTTAAAGAGGACATCCAGAAAGCCCAGGTGTCCGGCCAGGGCGATAGCCTGCACGAGCACATTGCCAA
TCTGGCCGGCAGCCCCGCCATTAAGAAGGGCATCCTGCAGACAGTGAAGGTGGTGGACGAGCTCGTGAAA
GTGATGGGCCGGCACAAGCCCGAGAACATCGTGATCGAAATGGCCAGAGAGAACCAGACCACCCAGAAGG
GACAGAAGAACAGCCGCGAGAGAATGAAGCGGATCGAAGAGGGCATCAAAGAGCTGGGCAGCCAGATCCT
GAAAGAACACCCCGTGGAAAACACCCAGCTGCAGAACGAGAAGCTGTACCTGTACTACCTGCAGAATGGG
CGGGATATGTACGTGGACCAGGAACTGGACATCAACCGGCTGTCCGACTACGATGTGGACCATATCGTGC
CTCAGAGCTTTCTGAAGGACGACTCCATCGACAACAAGGTGCTGACCAGAAGCGACAAGAACCGGGGCAA
GAGCGACAACGTGCCCTCCGAAGAGGTCGTGAAGAAGATGAAGAACTACTGGCGGCAGCTGCTGAACGCC
AAGCTGATTACCCAGAGAAAGTTCGACAATCTGACCAAGGCCGAGAGAGGCGGCCTGAGCGAACTGGATA
AGGCCGGCTTCATCAAGAGACAGCTGGTGGAAACCCGGCAGATCACAAAGCACGTGGCACAGATCCTGGA
CTCCCGGATGAACACTAAGTACGACGAGAATGACAAGCTGATCCGGGAAGTGAAAGTGATCACCCTGAAG
TCCAAGCTGGTGTCCGATTTCCGGAAGGATTTCCAGTTTTACAAAGTGCGCGAGATCAACAACTACCACC
ACGCCCACGACGCCTACCTGAACGCCGTCGTGGGAACCGCCCTGATCAAAAAGTACCCTAAGCTGGAAAG
CGAGTTCGTGTACGGCGACTACAAGGTGTACGACGTGCGGAAGATGATCGCCAAGAGCGAGCAGGAAATC
GGCAAGGCTACCGCCAAGTACTTCTTCTACAGCAACATCATGAACTTTTTCAAGACCGAGATTACCCTGG
CCAACGGCGAGATCCGGAAGCGGCCTCTGATCGAGACAAACGGCGAAACCGGGGAGATCGTGTGGGATAA
GGGCCGGGATTTTGCCACCGTGCGGAAAGTGCTGAGCATGCCCCAAGTGAATATCGTGAAAAAGACCGAG
GTGCAGACAGGCGGCTTCAGCAAAGAGTCTATCCTGCCCAAGAGGAACAGCGATAAGCTGATCGCCAGAA
AGAAGGACTGGGACCCTAAGAAGTACGGCGGCTTCGACAGCCCCACCGTGGCCTATTCTGTGCTGGTGGT
GGCCAAAGTGGAAAAGGGCAAGTCCAAGAAACTGAAGAGTGTGAAAGAGCTGCTGGGGATCACCATCATG
GAAAGAAGCAGCTTCGAGAAGAATCCCATCGACTTTCTGGAAGCCAAGGGCTACAAAGAAGTGAAAAAGG
ACCTGATCATCAAGCTGCCTAAGTACTCCCTGTTCGAGCTGGAAAACGGCCGGAAGAGAATGCTGGCCTC
TGCCGGCGAACTGCAGAAGGGAAACGAACTGGCCCTGCCCTCCAAATATGTGAACTTCCTGTACCTGGCC
AGCCACTATGAGAAGCTGAAGGGCTCCCCCGAGGATAATGAGCAGAAACAGCTGTTTGTGGAACAGCACA
AGCACTACCTGGACGAGATCATCGAGCAGATCAGCGAGTTCTCCAAGAGAGTGATCCTGGCCGACGCTAA
TCTGGACAAAGTGCTGTCCGCCTACAACAAGCACCGGGATAAGCCCATCAGAGAGCAGGCCGAGAATATC
ATCCACCTGTTTACCCTGACCAATCTGGGAGCCCCTGCCGCCTTCAAGTACTTTGACACCACCATCGACC
GGAAGAGGTACACCAGCACCAAAGAGGTGCTGGACGCCACCCTGATCCACCAGAGCATCACCGGCCTGTA
CGAGACACGGATCGACCTGTCTCAGCTGGGAGGCGACAGCCCCAAGAAGAAGAGAAAGGTGGAGGCCAGC
TAAGAATTCCTAGAGCTCGCTGATCAGCCTCGACTGTGCCTTCTAGTTGCCAGCCATCTGTTGTTTGCCC
CTCCCCCGTGCCTTCCTTGACCCTGGAAGGTGCCACTCCCACTGTCCTTTCCTAATAAAATGAGGAAATT
GCATCGCATTGTCTGAGTAGGTGTCATTCTATTCTGGGGGGTGGGGTGGGGCAGGACAGCAAGGGGGAGG
ATTGGGAAGAGAATAGCAGGCATGCTGGGGAGCGGCCGCAGGAACCCCTAGTGATGGAGTTGGCCACTCC
CTCTCTGCGCGCTCGCTCGCTCACTGAGGCCGGGCGACCAAAGGTCGCCCGACGCCCGGGCTTTGCCCGG
GCGGCCTCAGTGAGCGAGCGAGCGCGCAGCTGCCTGCAGGGGCGCCTGATGCGGTATTTTCTCCTTACGC
ATCTGTGCGGTATTTCACACCGCATA
[142 nt withheld, positions 5907-6048]
C
[141 nt withheld, positions 6050-6190]
CCTTTGACGTTGGAGTCCACGTTCTTT
[37 nt withheld, positions 6218-6254]
ACCCTATCTCGGGCTATTCTTTTGATTTATAAGGGATTTTGCCGATTTCGGCCTATTGGTTAAAAAATGA
GCTGATTTAACAAAAATTTAACGCGAATTTTAACAAAATATTAACGTTTACAATTTTATGGTGCACTCTC
AGTACAATCTGCTCTGATGCCGCATAGTTAAGCCAGCCCCGACACCCGCCAACACCCGCTGACGCGCCCT
GACGGGCTTGTCTGCTCCCGGCATCCGCTTACAGACAAGCTGTGACCGTCTCCGGGAGCTGCATGTGTCA
GAGGTTTTCACCGTCATCACCGAAACGCGCGAGACGAAAGGGCCTCGTGATACGCCTATTTTTATAGGTT
AATGTCATGATAATAATGGTTTCTTAGACGTCAGGTGGCACTTTTCGGGGAAATGTGCGCGGAACCCCTA
TTTGTTTATTTTTCTAAATACATTCAAATATGTATCCGCTCATGAGACAATAACCCTGATAAATGCTTCA
ATAATATTGAAAAAGGAAGAGTATGAGTATTCAACATTTCCGTGTCGCCCTTATTCCCTTTTTTGCGGCA
TTTTGCCTTCCTGTTTTTGCTCACCCAGAAACGCTGGTGAAAGTAAAAGATGCTGAAGATCAGTTGGGTG
CACGAGTGGGTTACATCGAACTGGATCTCAACAGCGGTAAGATCCTTGAGAGTTTTCGCCCCGAAGAACG
TTTTCCAATGATGAGCACTTTTAAAGTTCTGCTATGTGGCGCGGTATTATCCCGTATTGACGCCGGGCAA
GAGCAACTCGGTCGCCGCATACACTATTCTCAGAATGACTTGGTTGAGTACTCACCAGTCACAGAAAAGC
ATCTTACGGATGGCATGACAGTAAGAGAATTATGCAGTGCTGCCATAACCATGAGTGATAACACTGCGGC
CAACTTACTTCTGACAACGATCGGAGGACCGAAGGAGCTAACCGCTTTTTTGCACAACATGGGGGATCAT
GTAACTCGCCTTGATCGTTGGGAACCGGAGCTGAATGAAGCCATACCAAACGACGAGCGTGACACCACGA
TGCCTGTAGCAATGGCAACAACGTTGCGCAAACTATTAACTGGCGAACTACTTACTCTAGCTTCCCGGCA
ACAATTAATAGACTGGATGGAGGCGGATAAAGTTGCAGGACCACTTCTGCGCTCGGCCCTTCCGGCTGGC
TGGTTTATTGCTGATAAATCTGGAGCCGGTGAGCGTGGAAGCCGCGGTATCATTGCAGCACTGGGGCCAG
ATGGTAAGCCCTCCCGTATCGTAGTTATCTACACGACGGGGAGTCAGGCAACTATGGATGAACGAAATAG
ACAGATCGCTGAGATAGGTGCCTCACTGATTAAGCATTGGTAACTGTCAGACCAAGTTTACTCATATATA
CTTTAGATTGATTTAAAACTTCATTTTTAATTTAAAAGGATCTAGGTGAAGATCCTTTTTGATAATCTCA
TGACCAAAATCCCTTAACGTGAGTTTTCGTTCCACTGAGCGTCAGACCCCGTAGAAAAGATCAAAGGATC
TTCTTGAGATCCTTTTTTTCTGCGCGTAATCTGCTGCTTGCAAACAAAAAAACCACCGCTACCAGCGGTG
GTTTGTTTGCCGGATCAAGAGCTACCAACTCTTTTTCCGAAGGTAACTGGCTTCAGCAGAGCGCAGATAC
CAAATACTGTCCTTCTAGTGTAGCCGTAGTTAGGCCACCACTTCAAGAACTCTGTAGCACCGCCTACATA
CCTCGCTCTGCTAATCCTGTTACCAGTGGCTGCTGCCAGTGGCGATAAGTCGTGTCTTACCGGGTTGGAC
TCAAGACGATAGTTACCGGATAAGGCGCAGCGGTCGGGCTGAACGGGGGGTTCGTGCACACAGCCCAGCT
TGGAGCGAACGACCTACACCGAACTGAGATACCTACAGCGTGAGCTATGAGAAAGCGCCACGCTTCCCGA
AGGGAGAAAGGCGGACAGGTATCCGGTAAGCGGCAGGGTCGGAACAGGAGAGCGCACGAGGGAGCTTCCA
GGGGGAAACGCCTGGTATCTTTATAGTCCTGTCGGGTTTCGCCACCTCTGACTTGAGCGTCGATTTTTGT
GATGCTCGTCAGGGGGGCGGAGCCTATGGAAAAACGCCAGCAACGCGGCCTTTTTACGGTTCCTGGCCTT
TTGCTGGCCTTTTGCTCACATGT
Features (pLannotate 1.2.2; 18 found; start..end, strand, type, name):
      1..241     +  promoter       U6 promoter: RNA polymerase III promoter for human U6 snRNA
    289..356     +  misc_RNA       tracrRNA (fragment): trans-activating CRISPR RNA for the Streptococcus pyogenes CRISPR/Cas9 system
    363..406     +  misc_RNA       gRNA scaffold (fragment): guide RNA scaffold for the Streptococcus pyogenes CRISPR/Cas9 system
    453..738     +  enhancer       CMV enhancer: human cytomegalovirus immediate early enhancer; contains an 18-bp deletion relative to the standard CMV enhancer
    740..1017    +  promoter       chicken β-actin promoter: No description available
   1018..1246    +  intron         hybrid intron: hybrid between chicken β-actin (CBA) and minute virus of mice (MMV) introns (Gray et al., 2011)
   1267..1294    +  CDS            3xHA (fragment): three tandem HA epitope tags
   1327..3042    +  CDS            Cas9(N): N-terminal portion of Streptococcus pyogenes Cas9 (Zetsche et al., 2015)
   2929..5427    +  CDS            Cas9(C): C-terminal portion of Streptococcus pyogenes Cas9 (Zetsche et al., 2015)
   5494..5605    +  polyA_signal   bGH poly(A) signal: bovine growth hormone polyadenylation signal
   5710..5850    +  repeat_region  AAV2 ITR: inverted terminal repeat of adeno-associated virus serotype 2 inverted
   5855..5906    -  misc_feature   bom (fragment): basis of mobility region from pBR322
   5925..6305    +  rep_origin     M13 ori (sequence partly withheld): M13 bacteriophage origin of replication; arrow indicates direction of (+) strand synthesis
   6381..6430    -  misc_feature   bom (fragment): basis of mobility region from pBR322
   6532..6567    -  CDS            rop (fragment): Rop protein, which maintains plasmids at low copy number; rop
   6662..6766    +  promoter       AmpR promoter: bla
   6767..7627    +  CDS            AmpR: β-lactamase; bla; confers resistance to ampicillin, carbenicillin, and related antibiotics
   7798..8386    +  rep_origin     ori: high-copy-number ColE1/pMB1/pBR322/pUC origin of replication
