>Addgene plasmid #122326 | px335-sgRNA-EF(Cas9n)-Jade1-R | addgene full sequence | sequence record 238440 | Addgene NGS Result
GAGGGCCTATTTCCCATGATTCCTTCATATTTGCATATACGATACAAGGCTGTTAGAGAGATAATTGGAA
TTAATTTGACTGTAAACACAAAGATATTAGTACAAAATACGTGACGTAGAAAGTAATAATTTCTTGGGTA
GTTTGCAGTTTTAAAATTATGTTTTAAAATGGACTATCATATGCTTACCGTAACTTGAAAGTATTTCGAT
TTCTTGGCTTTATATATCTTGTGGAAAGGACGAAACACCGGATATCTGTCCTCCTGCTGAGTTTAAGAGC
TATGCTGGAAACAGCATAGCAAGTTTAAATAAGGCTAGTCCGTTATCAACTTGAAAAAGTGGCACCGAGT
CGGTGCTTTTTTGTTTTAGAGCTAGAAATAGCAAGTTAAAATAAGGCTAGTCCGTTTTTAGCGCGTGCGC
CAATTCTGCAGACAAATGGCTCTAGAGGTACCCGTTACATAACTTACGGTAAATGGCCCGCCTGGCTGAC
CGCCCAACGACCCCCGCCCATTGACGTCAATAGTAACGCCAATAGGGACTTTCCATTGACGTCAATGGGT
GGAGTATTTACGGTAAACTGCCCACTTGGCAGTACATCAAGTGTATCATATGCCAAGTACGCCCCCTATT
GACGTCAATGACGGTAAATGGCCCGCCTGGCATTGTGCCCAGTACATGACCTTATGGGACTTTCCTACTT
GGCAGTACATCTACGTATTAGTCATCGCTATTACCATGGTCGAGGTGAGCCCCACGTTCTGCTTCACTCT
CCCCATCTCCCCCCCCTCCCCACCCCCAATTTTGTATTTATTTATTTTTTAATTATTTTGTGCAGCGATG
GGGGCGGGGGGGGGGGGGGGGCGCGCGCCAGGCGGGGCGGGGGGGGGGGGGGGGGGGGGGGGGGGGGGGG
GGGGGGGKGCGGCGGCAGCCAATCAGAGCGGCGCGCTCCGAAAGTTTCCTTTTATGGCGAGGCGGCGGCG
GCGGCGGCCCTATAAAAAGCGAAGCGCGCGGCGGGCGGGAGTCGCTGCGCGCTGCCTTCGCCCCGTGCCC
CGCTCCGCCGCCGCCTCGCGCCGCCCGCCCCGGCTCTGACTGACCGCGTTACTCCCACAGGTGAGCGGGC
GGGACGGCCCTTCTCCTCCGGGCTGTAATTAGCTGAGCAAGAGGTAAGGGTTTAAGGGATGGTTGGTTGG
TGGGGTATTAATGTTTAATTACCTGGAGCACCTGCCTGAAATCACTTTTTTTCAGGTTGGACCGGTGCCA
CCATGTACCCATACGATGTTCCAGATTACGCTTCGCCGAAGAAAAAGCGCAAGGTCGAAGCGTCCGACAA
GAAGTACAGCATCGGCCTGGCCATCGGCACCAACTCTGTGGGCTGGGCCGTGATCACCGACGAGTACAAG
GTGCCCAGCAAGAAATTCAAGGTGCTGGGCAACACCGACCGGCACAGCATCAAGAAGAACCTGATCGGAG
CCCTGCTGTTCGACAGCGGCGAAACAGCCGAGGCCACCCGGCTGAAGAGAACCGCCAGAAGAAGATACAC
CAGACGGAAGAACCGGATCTGCTATCTGCAAGAGATCTTCAGCAACGAGATGGCCAAGGTGGACGACAGC
TTCTTCCACAGACTGGAAGAGTCCTTCCTGGTGGAAGAGGATAAGAAGCACGAGCGGCACCCCATCTTCG
GCAACATCGTGGACGAGGTGGCCTACCACGAGAAGTACCCCACCATCTACCACCTGAGAAAGAAACTGGT
GGACAGCACCGACAAGGCCGACCTGCGGCTGATCTATCTGGCCCTGGCCCACATGATCAAGTTCCGGGGC
CACTTCCTGATCGAGGGCGACCTGAACCCCGACAACAGCGACGTGGACAAGCTGTTCATCCAGCTGGTGC
AGACCTACAACCAGCTGTTCGAGGAAAACCCCATCAACGCCAGCGGCGTGGACGCCAAGGCCATCCTGTC
TGCCAGACTGAGCAAGAGCAGACGGCTGGAAAATCTGATCGCCCAGCTGCCCGGCGAGAAGAAGAATGGC
CTGTTCGGCAACCTGATTGCCCTGAGCCTGGGCCTGACCCCCAACTTCAAGAGCAACTTCGACCTGGCCG
AGGATGCCAAACTGCAGCTGAGCAAGGACACCTACGACGACGACCTGGACAACCTGCTGGCCCAGATCGG
CGACCAGTACGCCGACCTGTTTCTGGCCGCCAAGAACCTGTCCGACGCCATCCTGCTGAGCGACATCCTG
AGAGTGAACACCGAGATCACCAAGGCCCCCCTGAGCGCCTCTATGATCAAGAGATACGACGAGCACCACC
AGGACCTGACCCTGCTGAAAGCTCTCGTGCGGCAGCAGCTGCCTGAGAAGTACAAAGAGATTTTCTTCGA
CCAGAGCAAGAACGGCTACGCCGGCTACATTGACGGCGGAGCCAGCCAGGAAGAGTTCTACAAGTTCATC
AAGCCCATCCTGGAAAAGATGGACGGCACCGAGGAACTGCTCGTGAAGCTGAACAGAGAGGACCTGCTGC
GGAAGCAGCGGACCTTCGACAACGGCAGCATCCCCCACCAGATCCACCTGGGAGAGCTGCACGCCATTCT
GCGGCGGCAGGAAGATTTTTACCCATTCCTGAAGGACAACCGGGAAAAGATCGAGAAGATCCTGACCTTC
CGCATCCCCTACTACGTGGGCCCTCTGGCCAGGGGAAACAGCAGATTCGCCTGGATGACCAGAAAGAGCG
AGGAAACCATCACCCCCTGGAACTTCGAGGAAGTGGTGGACAAGGGCGCTTCCGCCCAGAGCTTCATCGA
GCGGATGACCAACTTCGATAAGAACCTGCCCAACGAGAAGGTGCTGCCCAAGCACAGCCTGCTGTACGAG
TACTTCACCGTGTATAACGAGCTGACCAAAGTGAAATACGTGACCGAGGGAATGAGAAAGCCCGCCTTCC
TGAGCGGCGAGCAGAAAAAGGCCATCGTGGACCTGCTGTTCAAGACCAACCGGAAAGTGACCGTGAAGCA
GCTGAAAGAGGACTACTTCAAGAAAATCGAGTGCTTCGACTCCGTGGAAATCTCCGGCGTGGAAGATCGG
TTCAACGCCTCCCTGGGCACATACCACGATCTGCTGAAAATTATCAAGGACAAGGACTTCCTGGACAATG
AGGAAAACGAGGACATTCTGGAAGATATCGTGCTGACCCTGACACTGTTTGAGGACAGAGAGATGATCGA
GGAACGGCTGAAAACCTATGCCCACCTGTTCGACGACAAAGTGATGAAGCAGCTGAAGCGGCGGAGATAC
ACCGGCTGGGGCAGGCTGAGCCGGAAGCTGATCAACGGCATCCGGGACAAGCAGTCCGGCAAGACAATCC
TGGATTTCCTGAAGTCCGACGGCTTCGCCAACAGAAACTTCATGCAGCTGATCCACGACGACAGCCTGAC
CTTTAAAGAGGACATCCAGAAAGCCCAGGTGTCCGGCCAGGGCGATAGCCTGCACGAGCACATTGCCAAT
CTGGCCGGCAGCCCCGCCATTAAGAAGGGCATCCTGCAGACAGTGAAGGTGGTGGACGAGCTCGTGAAAG
TGATGGGCCGGCACAAGCCCGAGAACATCGTGATCGAAATGGCCAGAGAGAACCAGACCACCCAGAAGGG
ACAGAAGAACAGCCGCGAGAGAATGAAGCGGATCGAAGAGGGCATCAAAGAGCTGGGCAGCCAGATCCTG
AAAGAACACCCCGTGGAAAACACCCAGCTGCAGAACGAGAAGCTGTACCTGTACTACCTGCAGAATGGGC
GGGATATGTACGTGGACCAGGAACTGGACATCAACCGGCTGTCCGACTACGATGTGGACCATATCGTGCC
TCAGAGCTTTCTGAAGGACGACTCCATCGACAACAAGGTGCTGACCAGAAGCGACAAGAACCGGGGCAAG
AGCGACAACGTGCCCTCCGAAGAGGTCGTGAAGAAGATGAAGAACTACTGGCGGCAGCTGCTGAACGCCA
AGCTGATTACCCAGAGAAAGTTCGACAATCTGACCAAGGCCGAGAGAGGCGGCCTGAGCGAACTGGATAA
GGCCGGCTTCATCAAGAGACAGCTGGTGGAAACCCGGCAGATCACAAAGCACGTGGCACAGATCCTGGAC
TCCCGGATGAACACTAAGTACGACGAGAATGACAAGCTGATCCGGGAAGTGAAAGTGATCACCCTGAAGT
CCAAGCTGGTGTCCGATTTCCGGAAGGATTTCCAGTTTTACAAAGTGCGCGAGATCAACAACTACCACCA
CGCCCACGACGCCTACCTGAACGCCGTCGTGGGAACCGCCCTGATCAAAAAGTACCCTAAGCTGGAAAGC
GAGTTCGTGTACGGCGACTACAAGGTGTACGACGTGCGGAAGATGATCGCCAAGAGCGAGCAGGAAATCG
GCAAGGCTACCGCCAAGTACTTCTTCTACAGCAACATCATGAACTTTTTCAAGACCGAGATTACCCTGGC
CAACGGCGAGATCCGGAAGCGGCCTCTGATCGAGACAAACGGCGAAACCGGGGAGATCGTGTGGGATAAG
GGCCGGGATTTTGCCACCGTGCGGAAAGTGCTGAGCATGCCCCAAGTGAATATCGTGAAAAAGACCGAGG
TGCAGACAGGCGGCTTCAGCAAAGAGTCTATCCTGCCCAAGAGGAACAGCGATAAGCTGATCGCCAGAAA
GAAGGACTGGGACCCTAAGAAGTACGGCGGCTTCGACAGCCCCACCGTGGCCTATTCTGTGCTGGTGGTG
GCCAAAGTGGAAAAGGGCAAGTCCAAGAAACTGAAGAGTGTGAAAGAGCTGCTGGGGATCACCATCATGG
AAAGAAGCAGCTTCGAGAAGAATCCCATCGACTTTCTGGAAGCCAAGGGCTACAAAGAAGTGAAAAAGGA
CCTGATCATCAAGCTGCCTAAGTACTCCCTGTTCGAGCTGGAAAACGGCCGGAAGAGAATGCTGGCCTCT
GCCGGCGAACTGCAGAAGGGAAACGAACTGGCCCTGCCCTCCAAATATGTGAACTTCCTGTACCTGGCCA
GCCACTATGAGAAGCTGAAGGGCTCCCCCGAGGATAATGAGCAGAAACAGCTGTTTGTGGAACAGCACAA
GCACTACCTGGACGAGATCATCGAGCAGATCAGCGAGTTCTCCAAGAGAGTGATCCTGGCCGACGCTAAT
CTGGACAAAGTGCTGTCCGCCTACAACAAGCACCGGGATAAGCCCATCAGAGAGCAGGCCGAGAATATCA
TCCACCTGTTTACCCTGACCAATCTGGGAGCCCCTGCCGCCTTCAAGTACTTTGACACCACCATCGACCG
GAAGAGGTACACCAGCACCAAAGAGGTGCTGGACGCCACCCTGATCCACCAGAGCATCACCGGCCTGTAC
GAGACACGGATCGACCTGTCTCAGCTGGGAGGCGACAGCCCCAAGAAGAAGAGAAAGGTGGAGGCCAGCT
AAGAATTCCTAGAGCTCGCTGATCAGCCTCGACTGTGCCTTCTAGTTGCCAGCCATCTGTTGTTTGCCCC
TCCCCCGTGCCTTCCTTGACCCTGGAAGGTGCCACTCCCACTGTCCTTTCCTAATAAAATGAGGAAATTG
CATCGCATTGTCTGAGTAGGTGTCATTCTATTCTGGGGGGTGGGGTGGGGCAGGACAGCAAGGGGGAGGA
TTGGGAAGAGAATAGCAGGCATGCTGGGGAGCGGCCGCAGGAACCCCTAGTGATGGAGTTGGCCACTCCC
TCTCTGCGCGCTCGCTCGCTCACTGAGGCCGGGCGACCAAAGGTCGCCCGACGCCCGGGCTTTGCCCGGG
CGGCCTCAGTGAGCGAGCGAGCGCGCAGCTGCCTGCAGGGGCGCCTGATGCGGTATTTTCTCCTTACGCA
TCTGTGCGGTATTTCACACCGCATA
[95 nt withheld, positions 5906-6000]
T
[46 nt withheld, positions 6002-6047]
C
[141 nt withheld, positions 6049-6189]
CCTTTGACGTTGGAGTCCACGTTCTTT
[37 nt withheld, positions 6217-6253]
ACTCTATCTCGGGCTATTCTTTTGATTTATAAGGGATTTTGCCGATTTCGGTCTATTGGTTAAAAAATGA
GCTGATTTAACAAAAATTTAACGCGAATTTTAACAAAATATTAACGTTTACAATTTTATGGTGCACTCTC
AGTACAATCTGCTCTGATGCCGCATAGTTAAGCCAGCCCCGACACCCGCCAACACCCGCTGACGCGCCCT
GACGGGCTTGTCTGCTCCCGGCATCCGCTTACAGACAAGCTGTGACCGTCTCCGGGAGCTGCATGTGTCA
GAGGTTTTCACCGTCATCACCGAAACGCGCGAGACGAAAGGGCCTCGTGATACGCCTATTTTTATAGGTT
AATGTCATGATAATAATGGTTTCTTAGACGTCAGGTGGCACTTTTCGGGGAAATGTGCGCGGAACCCCTA
TTTGTTTATTTTTCTAAATACATTCAAATATGTATCCGCTCATGAGACAATAACCCTGATAAATGCTTCA
ATAATATTGAAAAAGGAAGAGTATGAGTATTCAACATTTCCGTGTCGCCCTTATTCCCTTTTTTGCGGCA
TTTTGCCTTCCTGTTTTTGCTCACCCAGAAACGCTGGTGAAAGTAAAAGATGCTGAAGATCAGTTGGGTG
CACGAGTGGGTTACATCGAACTGGATCTCAACAGCGGTAAGATCCTTGAGAGTTTTCGCCCCGAAGAACG
TTTTCCAATGATGAGCACTTTTAAAGTTCTGCTATGTGGCGCGGTATTATCCCGTATTGACGCCGGGCAA
GAGCAACTCGGTCGCCGCATACACTATTCTCAGAATGACTTGGTTGAGTACTCACCAGTCACAGAAAAGC
ATCTTACGGATGGCATGACAGTAAGAGAATTATGCAGTGCTGCCATAACCATGAGTGATAACACTGCGGC
CAACTTACTTCTGACAACGATCGGAGGACCGAAGGAGCTAACCGCTTTTTTGCACAACATGGGGGATCAT
GTAACTCGCCTTGATCGTTGGGAACCGGAGCTGAATGAAGCCATACCAAACGACGAGCGTGACACCACGA
TGCCTGTAGCAATGGCAACAACGTTGCGCAAACTATTAACTGGCGAACTACTTACTCTAGCTTCCCGGCA
ACAATTAATAGACTGGATGGAGGCGGATAAAGTTGCAGGACCACTTCTGCGCTCGGCCCTTCCGGCTGGC
TGGTTTATTGCTGATAAATCTGGAGCCGGTGAGCGTGGAAGCCGCGGTATCATTGCAGCACTGGGGCCAG
ATGGTAAGCCCTCCCGTATCGTAGTTATCTACACGACGGGGAGTCAGGCAACTATGGATGAACGAAATAG
ACAGATCGCTGAGATAGGTGCCTCACTGATTAAGCATTGGTAACTGTCAGACCAAGTTTACTCATATATA
CTTTAGATTGATTTAAAACTTCATTTTTAATTTAAAAGGATCTAGGTGAAGATCCTTTTTGATAATCTCA
TGACCAAAATCCCTTAACGTGAGTTTTCGTTCCACTGAGCGTCAGACCCCGTAGAAAAGATCAAAGGATC
TTCTTGAGATCCTTTTTTTCTGCGCGTAATCTGCTGCTTGCAAACAAAAAAACCACCGCTACCAGCGGTG
GTTTGTTTGCCGGATCAAGAGCTACCAACTCTTTTTCCGAAGGTAACTGGCTTCAGCAGAGCGCAGATAC
CAAATACTGTTCTTCTAGTGTAGCCGTAGTTAGGCCACCACTTCAAGAACTCTGTAGCACCGCCTACATA
CCTCGCTCTGCTAATCCTGTTACCAGTGGCTGCTGCCAGTGGCGATAAGTCGTGTCTTACCGGGTTGGAC
TCAAGACGATAGTTACCGGATAAGGCGCAGCGGTCGGGCTGAACGGGGGGTTCGTGCACACAGCCCAGCT
TGGAGCGAACGACCTACACCGAACTGAGATACCTACAGCGTGAGCTATGAGAAAGCGCCACGCTTCCCGA
AGGGAGAAAGGCGGACAGGTATCCGGTAAGCGGCAGGGTCGGAACAGGAGAGCGCACGAGGGAGCTTCCA
GGGGGAAACGCCTGGTATCTTTATAGTCCTGTCGGGTTTCGCCACCTCTGACTTGAGCGTCGATTTTTGT
GATGCTCGTCAGGGGGGCGGAGCCTATGGAAAAACGCCAGCAACGCGGCCTTTTTACGGTTCCTGGCCTT
TTGCTGGCCTTTTGCTCACATGT
Features (pLannotate 1.2.2; 18 found; start..end, strand, type, name):
      1..241     +  promoter       U6 promoter: RNA polymerase III promoter for human U6 snRNA
    289..356     +  misc_RNA       tracrRNA (fragment): trans-activating CRISPR RNA for the Streptococcus pyogenes CRISPR/Cas9 system
    363..406     +  misc_RNA       gRNA scaffold (fragment): guide RNA scaffold for the Streptococcus pyogenes CRISPR/Cas9 system
    453..738     +  enhancer       CMV enhancer: human cytomegalovirus immediate early enhancer; contains an 18-bp deletion relative to the standard CMV enhancer
    740..1017    +  promoter       chicken β-actin promoter: No description available
   1018..1245    +  intron         hybrid intron: hybrid between chicken β-actin (CBA) and minute virus of mice (MMV) introns (Gray et al., 2011)
   1266..1293    +  CDS            3xHA (fragment): three tandem HA epitope tags
   1326..3041    +  CDS            Cas9(N): N-terminal portion of Streptococcus pyogenes Cas9 (Zetsche et al., 2015)
   2928..5426    +  CDS            Cas9(C): C-terminal portion of Streptococcus pyogenes Cas9 (Zetsche et al., 2015)
   5493..5604    +  polyA_signal   bGH poly(A) signal: bovine growth hormone polyadenylation signal
   5709..5849    +  repeat_region  AAV2 ITR: inverted terminal repeat of adeno-associated virus serotype 2 inverted
   5854..5905    -  misc_feature   bom (fragment): basis of mobility region from pBR322
   5924..6379    +  rep_origin     f1 ori (sequence partly withheld): f1 bacteriophage origin of replication; arrow indicates direction of (+) strand synthesis
   6380..6429    -  misc_feature   bom (fragment): basis of mobility region from pBR322
   6531..6566    -  CDS            rop (fragment): Rop protein, which maintains plasmids at low copy number; rop
   6661..6765    +  promoter       AmpR promoter: bla
   6766..7626    +  CDS            AmpR: β-lactamase; bla; confers resistance to ampicillin, carbenicillin, and related antibiotics
   7797..8385    +  rep_origin     ori: high-copy-number ColE1/pMB1/pBR322/pUC origin of replication
