[The description below was written by a language model from this plasmid's Addgene catalogue record and pLannotate feature annotations shown in this document.]
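Description:
px335-sgRNA-EF(Cas9n)-Jade1-R is a mammalian expression plasmid built on the px335 backbone (about 8.4 kb) that delivers both components of a CRISPR nickase system from one vector. It is propagated in E. coli as a high-copy plasmid through a ColE1/pUC-type origin and selected with ampicillin via the bla gene. A filamentous phage origin (annotated as f1 in one sequence record and M13 in the other) is also present, along with short pBR322-derived bom and rop remnants. A single AAV2 inverted terminal repeat lies downstream of the expression cassette. With only one ITR annotated, it looks like a backbone relic rather than a functional packaging arrangement.

The human U6 RNA polymerase III promoter drives a 20-nt guide against mouse Jade1, which was cloned into paired BbsI sites that were destroyed in the process. The guide is fused to a modified S. pyogenes scaffold. The depositor replaced the standard scaffold with the optimized sgRNA(F+E) design, which probably explains why the annotation software recognises it only as tracrRNA and scaffold fragments. A second cassette uses the CMV enhancer, chicken β-actin promoter and a hybrid intron to express S. pyogenes Cas9, terminated by the bGH polyadenylation signal. The two overlapping Cas9(N) and Cas9(C) annotations together cover one continuous coding sequence. A short epitope-tag-like fragment is annotated just upstream. The record describes the enzyme as the Cas9 nickase, although the feature tables do not annotate the nickase mutation itself.

Because a nickase cuts only one strand, such plasmids are normally used in pairs. The "R" suffix suggests a right-hand guide with a matching partner, though the record does not say so. The associated work concerns transcriptional bursting in mouse embryonic stem cells. The two sequence records differ by a single nucleotide in length and are otherwise annotated alike.
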