Addgene plasmid #122326: px335-sgRNA-EF(Cas9n)-Jade1-R
Purpose: Expresses sgRNA targeting mouse Jade1 and Cas9 nickase in mammalian cells
Depositing lab: Hiroshi Ochiai. Depositing organization: Hiroshima University. Publication: Genome-wide kinetic properties of transcriptional bursting in mouse embryonic stem cells. Ochiai H, Hayashi T, Umeda M, Yoshimura M, Harada A, Shimizu Y, Nakano K, Saitoh N, Liu Z, Yamamoto T, Okamura T, Ohkawa Y, Kimura H, Nikaido I. Sci Adv. 2020 Jun 17;6(25):eaaz6699. doi: 10.1126/sciadv.aaz6699. eCollection 2020 Jun. PubMed 32596448.
Backbone
  Vector backbone: px335
  Backbone size w/o insert (bp): 8427
  Total vector size (bp): 8447
  Modifications to backbone: We applied an optimized sgRNA design (sgRNA(F+E)) (Chen et al., Cell, 2013)
  Vector type: Mammalian Expression
Growth in bacteria
  Bacterial resistance: Ampicillin, 100 μg/mL
  Growth temperature: 37°C
  Growth strain: DH5alpha
  Copy number: High Copy
Gene/Insert
  Gene/Insert name: sgRNA for mouse Jade1
  gRNA/shRNA sequence: GATATCTGTCCTCCTGCTGA
  Species: Synthetic
  Cloning method: Restriction Enzyme; 5′ cloning site BbsI (destroyed during cloning); 3′ cloning site BbsI (destroyed during cloning)
  Sequencing primers: 5′ LKO1_5_primer
Terms and licenses: Academic/Nonprofit Terms; Industry Terms: Not Available to Industry
How to cite: px335-sgRNA-EF(Cas9n)-Jade1-R was a gift from Hiroshi Ochiai (Addgene plasmid # 122326 ; http://n2t.net/addgene:122326 ; RRID:Addgene_122326)
